>Addgene plasmid #136262 | Tol2 8xSTAR-mNeonGreen-NLS. PGK-puro | addgene full sequence | sequence record 312920 | Addgene NGS Result
GGTACCCCTAGGGTGAAAAGGCAGGTGCAAAGCAAATCCTATCCCAGCTTCTAGCTAGGTGAAAAGGCAG
GTGCAAAGCAAATCCTATCCCAGCTTCTAGCTAGGGTGAAAAGGCAGGTGCAAAGCAAATCCTATCCCAG
CTTCTAGCTAGGTGAAAAGGCAGGTGCAAAGCAAATCCTATCCCAGCTTCTAGCTAGGGTGAAAAGGCAG
GTGCAAAGCAAATCCTATCCCAGCTTCTAGCTAGGTGAAAAGGCAGGTGCAAAGCAAATCCTATCCCAGC
TTCTAGCTAGGGTGAAAAGGCAGGTGCAAAGCAAATCCTATCCCAGCTTCTAGCTAGGTGAAAAGGCAGG
TGCAAAGCAAATCCTATCCCAGCTTCTAGCTAGCGGCGCGCCGGATCCGGAGGGGACAAGTGGAGGGAAA
GTGGGGCCGGGCGGGGGGTGCCTGGGAAGCCAGGCTGCGCTGACGTCACTGGGCGCGCAATTCGGGCTGG
AGCGCTTTAAAAAACGAGCGTGCAAGCAGAGAGGCTGCTCCACACCGCTCAGGCCGCGACCATGGTGAGC
AAGGGCGAGGAGGATAACATGGCCTCTCTCCCAGCGACACATGAGTTACACATCTTTGGCTCCATCAACG
GTGTGGACTTTGACATGGTGGGTCAGGGCACCGGCAATCCAAATGATGGTTATGAGGAGTTAAACCTGAA
GTCCACCAAGGGTGACCTCCAGTTCTCCCCCTGGATTCTGGTCCCTCATATCGGGTATGGCTTCCATCAG
TACCTGCCCTACCCTGACGGGATGTCGCCTTTCCAGGCCGCCATGGTAGATGGCTCCGGATACCAAGTCC
ATCGCACAATGCAGTTTGAAGATGGTGCCTCCCTTACTGTTAACTACCGCTACACCTACGAGGGAAGCCA
CATCAAAGGAGAGGCCCAGGTGAAGGGGACTGGTTTCCCTGCTGACGGTCCTGTGATGACCAACTCGCTG
ACCGCTGCGGACTGGTGCAGGTCGAAGAAGACTTACCCCAACGACAAAACCATCATCAGTACCTTTAAGT
GGAGTTACACCACTGGAAATGGCAAGCGCTACCGGAGCACTGCGCGGACCACCTACACCTTTGCCAAGCC
AATGGCGGCTAACTATCTGAAGAACCAGCCGATGTACGTGTTCCGTAAGACGGAGCTCAAGCACTCCAAG
ACCGAGCTCAACTTCAAGGAGTGGCAAAAGGCCTTTACCGATGTGATGGGCATGGACGAGCTGTACAAGT
CCAGGCCAAAAAAGAAAAGAAAGGTCATCGATTAGTCTAGAACTATAGTGAGTCGTATTACGTAGATCCA
GACATGATAAGATACATTGATGAGTTTGGACAAACCACAACTAGAATGCAGTGAAAAAAATGCTTTATTT
GTGAAATTTGTGATGCTATTGCTTTATTTGTAACCATTATAAGCTGCAATAAACAAGTTAACAACAACAA
TTGCATTCATTTTATGTTTCAGGTTCAGGGGGAGGTGTGGGAGGTTTTTTAATTCGCGGCCGCACCGGGT
AGGGGAGGCGCTTTTCCCAAGGCAGTCTGGAGCATGCGCTTTAGCAGCCCCGCTGGGCACTTGGCGCTAC
ACAAGTGGCCTCTGGCCTCGCACACATTCCACATCCACCGGTAGGCGCCAACCGGCTCCGTTCTTTGGTG
GCCCCTTCGCGCCACCTTCTACTCCTCCCCTAGTCAGGAAGTTCCCCCCCGCCCCGCAGCTCGCGTCGTG
CAGGACGTGACAAATGGAAGTAGCACGTCTCACTAGTCTCGTGCAGATGGACAGCACCGCTGAGCAATGG
AAGCGGGTAGGCCTTTGGGGCAGCGGCCAATAGCAGCTTTGCTCCTTCGCTTTCTGGGCTCAGAGGCTGG
GAAGGGGTGGGTCCGGGGGCGGGCTCAGGGGCGGGCTCAGGGGCGGGGCGGGCGCCCGAAGGTCCTCCGG
AGGCCCGGCATTCTGCACGCTTCAAAAGCGCACGTCTGCCGCGCTGTTCTCCTCTTCCTCATCTCCGGGC
CTTTCGACCTGCAGCCTGTTGACAATTAATCATCGGCATAGTATATCGGCATAGTATAATACGACAAGGT
GAGGAACTAAACCGTCGACGATTTCACTAGTCTCGAAGCCACCATGACCGAGTACAAGCCCACGGTGCGC
CTCGCCACCCGCGACGACGTCCCCAGGGCCGTACGCACCCTCGCCGCCGCGTTCGCCGACTACCCCGCCA
CGCGCCACACCGTCGATCCGGACCGCCACATCGAGCGGGTCACCGAGCTGCAAGAACTCTTCCTCACGCG
CGTCGGGCTCGACATCGGCAAGGTGTGGGTCGCGGACGACGGCGCCGCGGTGGCGGTCTGGACCACGCCG
GAGAGCGTCGAAGCGGGGGCGGTGTTCGCCGAGATCGGCCCGCGCATGGCCGAGTTGAGCGGTTCCCGGC
TGGCCGCGCAGCAACAGATGGAAGGCCTCCTGGCGCCGCACCGGCCCAAGGAGCCCGCGTGGTTCCTGGC
CACCGTCGGCGTCTCGCCCGACCACCAGGGCAAGGGTCTGGGCAGCGCCGTCGTGCTCCCCGGAGTGGAG
GCGGCCGAGCGCGCCGGGGTGCCCGCCTTCCTGGAGACCTCCGCGCCCCGCAACCTCCCCTTCTACGAGC
GGCTCGGCTTCACCGTCACCGCCGACGTCGAGGTGCCCGAAGGACCGCGCACCTGGTGCATGACCCGCAA
GCCCGGTGCCTGACTAGAACTATAGTGAGTCGTATTACGTAGATCCAGACATGATAAGATACATTGATGA
GTTTGGACAAACCACAACTAGAATGCAGTGAAAAAAATGCTTTATTTGTGAAATTTGTGATGCTATTGCT
TTATTTGTAACCATTATAAGCTGCAATAAACAAGTTAACAACAACAATTGCATTCATTTTATGTTTCAGG
TTCAGGGGGAGGTGTGGGAGGTTTTTTAATTAAGCTTAAACAAGAATCTCTAGTTTTCTTTCTTGCTTTT
ACTTTTACTTCCTTAATACTCAAGTACAATTTTAATGGAGTACTTTTTTACTTTTACTCAAGTAAGATTC
TAGCCAGATACTTTTACTTTTAATTGAGTAAAATTTTCCCTAAGTACTTGTACTTTCACTTGAGTAAAAT
TTTTGAGTACTTTTTACACCTCTGCTCGACCATATGGGAGAGCTCCCAACGCGTTGGATGCATAGCTTGA
GTATTCTATAGTGTCACCTAAATAGCTTGGCGTAATCATGGTCATAGCTGTTTCCTGTGTGAAATTGTTA
TCCGCTCACAATTCCACACAACATACGAGCCGGAAGCATAAAGTGTAAAGCCTGGGGTGCCTAATGAGTG
AGCTAACTCACATTAATTGCGTTGCGCTCACTGCCCGCTTTCCAGTCGGGAAACCTGTCGTGCCAGCTGC
ATTAATGAATCGGCCAACGCGCGGGGAGAGGCGGTTTGCGTATTGGGCGCTCTTCCGCTTCCTCGCTCAC
TGACTCGCTGCGCTCGGTCGTTCGGCTGCGGCGAGCGGTATCAGCTCACTCAAAGGCGGTAATACGGTTA
TCCACAGAATCAGGGGATAACGCAGGAAAGAACATGTGAGCAAAAGGCCAGCAAAAGGCCAGGAACCGTA
AAAAGGCCGCGTTGCTGGCGTTTTTCCATAGGCTCCGCCCCCCTGACGAGCATCACAAAAATCGACGCTC
AAGTCAGAGGTGGCGAAACCCGACAGGACTATAAAGATACCAGGCGTTTCCCCCTGGAAGCTCCCTCGTG
CGCTCTCCTGTTCCGACCCTGCCGCTTACCGGATACCTGTCCGCCTTTCTCCCTTCGGGAAGCGTGGCGC
TTTCTCATAGCTCACGCTGTAGGTATCTCAGTTCGGTGTAGGTCGTTCGCTCCAAGCTGGGCTGTGTGCA
CGAACCCCCCGTTCAGCCCGACCGCTGCGCCTTATCCGGTAACTATCGTCTTGAGTCCAACCCGGTAAGA
CACGACTTATCGCCACTGGCAGCAGCCACTGGTAACAGGATTAGCAGAGCGAGGTATGTAGGCGGTGCTA
CAGAGTTCTTGAAGTGGTGGCCTAACTACGGCTACACTAGAAGAACAGTATTTGGTATCTGCGCTCTGCT
GAAGCCAGTTACCTTCGGAAAAAGAGTTGGTAGCTCTTGATCCGGCAAACAAACCACCGCTGGTAGCGGT
GGTTTTTTTGTTTGCAAGCAGCAGATTACGCGCAGAAAAAAAGGATCTCAAGAAGATCCTTTGATCTTTT
CTACGGGGTCTGACGCTCAGTGGAACGAAAACTCACGTTAAGGGATTTTGGTCATGAGATTATCAAAAAG
GATCTTCACCTAGATCCTTTTAAATTAAAAATGAAGTTTTAAATCAATCTAAAGTATATATGAGTAAACT
TGGTCTGACAGTTACCAATGCTTAATCAGTGAGGCACCTATCTCAGCGATCTGTCTATTTCGTTCATCCA
TAGTTGCCTGACTCCCCGTCGTGTAGATAACTACGATACGGGAGGGCTTACCATCTGGCCCCAGTGCTGC
AATGATACCGCGAGACCCACGCTCACCGGCTCCAGATTTATCAGCAATAAACCAGCCAGCCGGAAGGGCC
GAGCGCAGAAGTGGTCCTGCAACTTTATCCGCCTCCATCCAGTCTATTAATTGTTGCCGGGAAGCTAGAG
TAAGTAGTTCGCCAGTTAATAGTTTGCGCAACGTTGTTGCCATTGCTACAGGCATCGTGGTGTCACGCTC
GTCGTTTGGTATGGCTTCATTCAGCTCCGGTTCCCAACGATCAAGGCGAGTTACATGATCCCCCATGTTG
TGCAAAAAAGCGGTTAGCTCCTTCGGTCCTCCGATCGTTGTCAGAAGTAAGTTGGCCGCAGTGTTATCAC
TCATGGTTATGGCAGCACTGCATAATTCTCTTACTGTCATGCCATCCGTAAGATGCTTTTCTGTGACTGG
TGAGTACTCAACCAAGTCATTCTGAGAATAGTGTATGCGGCGACCGAGTTGCTCTTGCCCGGCGTCAATA
CGGGATAATACCGCGCCACATAGCAGAACTTTAAAAGTGCTCATCATTGGAAAACGTTCTTCGGGGCGAA
AACTCTCAAGGATCTTACCGCTGTTGAGATCCAGTTCGATGTAACCCACTCGTGCACCCAACTGATCTTC
AGCATCTTTTACTTTCACCAGCGTTTCTGGGTGAGCAAAAACAGGAAGGCAAAATGCCGCAAAAAAGGGA
ATAAGGGCGACACGGAAATGTTGAATACTCATACTCTTCCTTTTTCAATATTATTGAAGCATTTATCAGG
GTTATTGTCTCATGAGCGGATACATATTTGAATGTATTTAGAAAAATAAACAAATAGGGGTTCCGCGCAC
ATTTCCCCGAAAAGTGCCACCTGATGCGGTGTGAAATACCGCACAGATGCGTAAGGAGAAAATACCGCAT
CAGGAAATTGTAAGCGTTAATATTTTGTTAAAATTCGCGTTAAATTTTTGTTAAATCAGCTCATTTTTTA
ACCAATAGGCCGAAATCGGCAAAATCCCTTATAAATCAAAAGAATAGACCGAGATAGGGT
[37 nt withheld, positions 5591-5627]
AAAGAACGTGGACTCCAACGTCAAAGG
[49 nt withheld, positions 5655-5703]
T
[91 nt withheld, positions 5705-5795]
G
[124 nt withheld, positions 5797-5920]
CCATTCGCCATTCAGGCTGCGCAACTGTTGGGAAGGGCGATCGGTGCGGGCCTCTTCGCTATTACGCCAG
CTGGCGAAAGGGGGATGTGCTGCAAGGCGATTAAGTTGGGTAACGCCAGGGTTTTCCCAGTCACGACGTT
GTAAAACGACGGCCAGTGAATTGTAATACGACTCACTATAGGGCGAATTGGGCCCAGAGGTGTAAAGTAC
TTGAGTAATTTTACTTGATTACTGTACTTAAGTATTATTTTTGGGGATTTTTACTTTACTTGAGTACAAT
TAAAAATCAATACTTTTACTTTTACTTAATTACATTTTTTTAGAAAAAAAAGTACTTTTTACTCCTTACA
ATTTTATTTACAGTCAAAAAGTACTTATTTTTTGGAGATCACTTCATTCTATTTTCCCTTGCTATTACCA
AACCAATTGAATTGCGCTGATGCCCAGTTTAATTTAAATAGATCTATCGATC
Features (pLannotate 1.2.2; 20 found; start..end, strand, type, name):
    552..1259    +  CDS            mNeonGreen: mNeonGreen is a basic (constitutively fluorescent) green/yellow fluorescent protein published in 2013, derived from Branchiostoma lanceolatum. It is reported to be a very rapidly-maturing monomer with moderate acid sensitivity.
   1303..1320    -  promoter       T7 promoter (fragment): promoter for bacteriophage T7 RNA polymerase
   1325..1459    -  polyA_signal   SV40 poly(A) signal: SV40 polyadenylation signal
   1537..2036    +  promoter       PGK promoter: mouse phosphoglycerate kinase 1 promoter
   2048..2095    +  promoter       EM7 promoter: synthetic bacterial promoter&nbsp
   2144..2743    +  CDS            PuroR: puromycin N-acetyltransferase; pac from Streptomyces alboniger; confers resistance to puromycin
   2750..2767    -  promoter       T7 promoter (fragment): promoter for bacteriophage T7 RNA polymerase
   2772..2906    -  polyA_signal   SV40 poly(A) signal: SV40 polyadenylation signal
   3225..3243    -  promoter       SP6 promoter: promoter for bacteriophage SP6 RNA polymerase
   3285..3301    -  protein_bind   lac operator: The lac repressor binds to the lac operator to inhibit transcription in E. coli. This inhibition can be relieved by adding lactose or isopropyl-β-D-thiogalactopyranoside (IPTG). lac repressor encoded by lacI
   3309..3339    -  promoter       lac promoter: promoter for the E. coli lac operon
   3354..3375    -  protein_bind   CAP binding site: CAP binding activates transcription in the presence of cAMP. E. coli catabolite activator protein
   3388..3480    -  CDS            lacI (fragment): lac repressor; lacI; The lac repressor binds to the lac operator to inhibit transcription in E. coli. This inhibition can be relieved by adding lactose or isopropyl-β-D-thiogalactopyranoside (IPTG).
   3663..4251    -  rep_origin     ori: high-copy-number ColE1/pMB1/pBR322/pUC origin of replication
   4422..5282    -  CDS            AmpR: β-lactamase; bla; confers resistance to ampicillin, carbenicillin, and related antibiotics
   5283..5387    -  promoter       AmpR promoter: bla
   5414..5464    +  misc_feature   bom (fragment): basis of mobility region from pBR322
   5492..5920    -  rep_origin     f1 ori (sequence partly withheld): f1 bacteriophage origin of replication; arrow indicates direction of (+) strand synthesis
   5924..6081    -  CDS            lacZα (fragment): LacZα fragment of β-galactosidase; lacZ fragment
   6084..6102    +  promoter       T7 promoter: promoter for bacteriophage T7 RNA polymerase
