[The description below was written by a language model from this plasmid's Addgene catalogue record and pLannotate feature annotations shown in this document.]
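Description:
Tol2 8xSTAR-mNeonGreen-NLS. PGK-puro is a Tol2 transposon-based mammalian reporter plasmid of about 6.4 kb, built on the pminiTol2 backbone. It is propagated in E. coli through a high-copy ColE1/pUC-type origin with ampicillin selection (AmpR under its own bla promoter). The backbone also carries an f1 origin, lac promoter/operator and lacZα remnants, and T7 and SP6 phage promoters. The automated feature table does not annotate the Tol2 terminal repeats. Given the backbone and vector type, the cargo is expected to sit between minimal Tol2 ends, so that it can be integrated into the host genome when Tol2 transposase is supplied from a separate source.

The payload consists of two cassettes in the same orientation. The first is the stem cell ASCL2 reporter (STAR), a roughly 540 bp synthetic/human-derived element of eight repeats that responds to ASCL2 transcriptional activity. It is not annotated in the table but presumably occupies the region upstream of the mNeonGreen coding sequence. The record does not say which minimal promoter accompanies the repeats. This element drives mNeonGreen fused to a nuclear localisation signal, giving a bright, nucleus-confined green signal, and the cassette is followed by an SV40 polyadenylation signal. The second cassette uses the mouse PGK promoter, followed by the bacterial EM7 promoter, to express puromycin N-acetyltransferase, again terminated by an SV40 poly(A) signal. This allows constitutive selection of stably integrated cells regardless of reporter activity.

The construct is intended to mark intestinal stem cells fluorescently, and the associated publication concerns introducing the reporter into intestinal organoids.
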