Addgene plasmid #136262: Tol2 8xSTAR-mNeonGreen-NLS. PGK-puro
Purpose: Fluorescent reporter for intestinal stem cells through ASCL2 transcriptional activity
Depositing lab: Hugo Snippert. Publication: Introducing the Stem Cell ASCL2 Reporter STAR into Intestinal Organoids. Heinz MC, Oost KC, Snippert HJG. STAR Protoc. 2020 Oct 8;1(3):100126. doi: 10.1016/j.xpro.2020.100126. eCollection 2020 Dec 18. PubMed 33377020.
Backbone
  Vector backbone: pminiTol2, Addgene #31829
  Backbone manufacturer: Stephen Ekker lab
  Backbone size w/o insert (bp): 3498
  Total vector size (bp): 6393
  Vector type: Mammalian Expression ; Tol2 transposase
  Selectable markers: Puromycin
Growth in bacteria
  Bacterial resistance: Ampicillin, 100 μg/mL
  Growth temperature: 37°C
  Growth strain: DH5alpha
  Copy number: Unknown
Gene/Insert
  Gene/Insert name: stem cell Ascl2 reporter, 8 repeats (alt name: 8x STAR)
  Species: H. sapiens (human), Synthetic
  Insert size (bp): 540
  Tag / fusion protein: mNeonGreen-NLS
Terms and licenses: Academic/Nonprofit Terms; Industry Terms: Not Available to Industry
How to cite: Tol2 8xSTAR-mNeonGreen-NLS. PGK-puro was a gift from Hugo Snippert (Addgene plasmid # 136262 ; http://n2t.net/addgene:136262 ; RRID:Addgene_136262)
