>Addgene plasmid #136262 | Tol2 8xSTAR-mNeonGreen-NLS. PGK-puro | depositor partial sequence | sequence record 307155 | entire insert between Tol2 sites
AGAGGTGTAAAGTACTTGAGTAATTTTACTTGATTACTGTACTTAAGTATTATTTTTGGGGATTTTTACT
TTACTTGAGTACAATTAAAAATCAATACTTTTACTTTTACTTAATTACATTTTTTTAGAAAAAAAAGTAC
TTTTTACTCCTTACAATTTTATTTACAGTCAAAAAGTACTTATTTTTTGGAGATCACTTCATTCTATTTT
CCCTTGCTATTACCAAACCAATTGAATTGCGCTGATGCCCAGTTTAATTTAAATAGATCTATCGATCGGT
ACCCCTAGGGTGAAAAGGCAGGTGCAAAGCAAATCCTATCCCAGCTTCTAGCTAGGTGAAAAGGCAGGTG
CAAAGCAAATCCTATCCCAGCTTCTAGCTAGGGTGAAAAGGCAGGTGCAAAGCAAATCCTATCCCAGCTT
CTAGCTAGGTGAAAAGGCAGGTGCAAAGCAAATCCTATCCCAGCTTCTAGCTAGGGTGAAAAGGCAGGTG
CAAAGCAAATCCTATCCCAGCTTCTAGCTAGGTGAAAAGGCAGGTGCAAAGCAAATCCTATCCCAGCTTC
TAGCTAGGGTGAAAAGGCAGGTGCAAAGCAAATCCTATCCCAGCTTCTAGCTAGGTGAAAAGGCAGGTGC
AAAGCAAATCCTATCCCAGCTTCTAGCTAGCGGCGCGCCGGATCCGGAGGGGACAAGTGGAGGGAAAGTG
GGGCCGGGCGGGGGGTGCCTGGGAAGCCAGGCTGCGCTGACGTCACTGGGCGCGCAATTCGGGCTGGAGC
GCTTTAAAAAACGAGCGTGCAAGCAGAGAGGCTGCTCCACACCGCTCAGGCCGCGACCATGGTGAGCAAG
GGCGAGGAGGATAACATGGCCTCTCTCCCAGCGACACATGAGTTACACATCTTTGGCTCCATCAACGGTG
TGGACTTTGACATGGTGGGTCAGGGCACCGGCAATCCAAATGATGGTTATGAGGAGTTAAACCTGAAGTC
CACCAAGGGTGACCTCCAGTTCTCCCCCTGGATTCTGGTCCCTCATATCGGGTATGGCTTCCATCAGTAC
CTGCCCTACCCTGACGGGATGTCGCCTTTCCAGGCCGCCATGGTAGATGGCTCCGGATACCAAGTCCATC
GCACAATGCAGTTTGAAGATGGTGCCTCCCTTACTGTTAACTACCGCTACACCTACGAGGGAAGCCACAT
CAAAGGAGAGGCCCAGGTGAAGGGGACTGGTTTCCCTGCTGACGGTCCTGTGATGACCAACTCGCTGACC
GCTGCGGACTGGTGCAGGTCGAAGAAGACTTACCCCAACGACAAAACCATCATCAGTACCTTTAAGTGGA
GTTACACCACTGGAAATGGCAAGCGCTACCGGAGCACTGCGCGGACCACCTACACCTTTGCCAAGCCAAT
GGCGGCTAACTATCTGAAGAACCAGCCGATGTACGTGTTCCGTAAGACGGAGCTCAAGCACTCCAAGACC
GAGCTCAACTTCAAGGAGTGGCAAAAGGCCTTTACCGATGTGATGGGCATGGACGAGCTGTACAAGTCCA
GGCCAAAAAAGAAAAGAAAGGTCATCGATTAGTCTAGAACTATAGTGAGTCGTATTACGTAGATCCAGAC
ATGATAAGATACATTGATGAGTTTGGACAAACCACAACTAGAATGCAGTGAAAAAAATGCTTTATTTGTG
AAATTTGTGATGCTATTGCTTTATTTGTAACCATTATAAGCTGCAATAAACAAGTTAACAACAACAATTG
CATTCATTTTATGTTTCAGGTTCAGGGGGAGGTGTGGGAGGTTTTTTAATTCGCGGCCGCACCGGGTAGG
GGAGGCGCTTTTCCCAAGGCAGTCTGGAGCATGCGCTTTAGCAGCCCCGCTGGGCACTTGGCGCTACACA
AGTGGCCTCTGGCCTCGCACACATTCCACATCCACCGGTAGGCGCCAACCGGCTCCGTTCTTTGGTGGCC
CCTTCGCGCCACCTTCTACTCCTCCCCTAGTCAGGAAGTTCCCCCCCGCCCCGCAGCTCGCGTCGTGCAG
GACGTGACAAATGGAAGTAGCACGTCTCACTAGTCTCGTGCAGATGGACAGCACCGCTGAGCAATGGAAG
CGGGTAGGCCTTTGGGGCAGCGGCCAATAGCAGCTTTGCTCCTTCGCTTTCTGGGCTCAGAGGCTGGGAA
GGGGTGGGTCCGGGGGCGGGCTCAGGGGCGGGCTCAGGGGCGGGGCGGGCGCCCGAAGGTCCTCCGGAGG
CCCGGCATTCTGCACGCTTCAAAAGCGCACGTCTGCCGCGCTGTTCTCCTCTTCCTCATCTCCGGGCCTT
TCGACCTGCAGCCTGTTGACAATTAATCATCGGCATAGTATATCGGCATAGTATAATACGACAAGGTGAG
GAACTAAACCGTCGACGATTTCACTAGTCTCGAAGCCACCATGACCGAGTACAAGCCCACGGTGCGCCTC
GCCACCCGCGACGACGTCCCCAGGGCCGTACGCACCCTCGCCGCCGCGTTCGCCGACTACCCCGCCACGC
GCCACACCGTCGATCCGGACCGCCACATCGAGCGGGTCACCGAGCTGCAAGAACTCTTCCTCACGCGCGT
CGGGCTCGACATCGGCAAGGTGTGGGTCGCGGACGACGGCGCCGCGGTGGCGGTCTGGACCACGCCGGAG
AGCGTCGAAGCGGGGGCGGTGTTCGCCGAGATCGGCCCGCGCATGGCCGAGTTGAGCGGTTCCCGGCTGG
CCGCGCAGCAACAGATGGAAGGCCTCCTGGCGCCGCACCGGCCCAAGGAGCCCGCGTGGTTCCTGGCCAC
CGTCGGCGTCTCGCCCGACCACCAGGGCAAGGGTCTGGGCAGCGCCGTCGTGCTCCCCGGAGTGGAGGCG
GCCGAGCGCGCCGGGGTGCCCGCCTTCCTGGAGACCTCCGCGCCCCGCAACCTCCCCTTCTACGAGCGGC
TCGGCTTCACCGTCACCGCCGACGTCGAGGTGCCCGAAGGACCGCGCACCTGGTGCATGACCCGCAAGCC
CGGTGCCTGACTAGAACTATAGTGAGTCGTATTACGTAGATCCAGACATGATAAGATACATTGATGAGTT
TGGACAAACCACAACTAGAATGCAGTGAAAAAAATGCTTTATTTGTGAAATTTGTGATGCTATTGCTTTA
TTTGTAACCATTATAAGCTGCAATAAACAAGTTAACAACAACAATTGCATTCATTTTATGTTTCAGGTTC
AGGGGGAGGTGTGGGAGGTTTTTTAATTAAGCTTAAACAAGAATCTCTAGTTTTCTTTCTTGCTTTTACT
TTTACTTCCTTAATACTCAAGTACAATTTTAATGGAGTACTTTTTTACTTTTACTCAAGTAAGATTCTAG
CCAGATACTTTTACTTTTAATTGAGTAAAATTTTCCCTAAGTACTTGTACTTTCACTTGAGTAAAATTTT
TGAGTACTTTTTACACCTCTGCTCGACCATATGGGA
